Addgene plasmid #115121: AT2G24130 L4_pECIA2
Purpose: Bait vector AT2G24130 L4_pECIA2 should be used with prey vector AT2G24130 L4_pECIA14.
Depositing lab: Youssef Belkhadir. Depositing organization: Gregor Mendel Institute of Molecular Plant Biology. Publication: An extracellular network of Arabidopsis leucine-rich repeat receptor kinases. Smakowska-Luzan E, Mott GA, Parys K, Stegmann M, Howton TC, Layeghifard M, Neuhold J, Lehner A, Kong J, Grunwald K, Weinberger N, Satbhai SB, Mayer D, Busch W, Madalinski M, Stolt-Bergner P, Provart NJ, Mukhtar MS, Zipfel C, Desveaux D, Guttman DS, Belkhadir Y. Nature. 2018 Jan 18;553(7688):342-346. doi: 10.1038/nature25184. Epub 2018 Jan 10. PubMed 29320478.
Backbone
  Vector backbone: pECIA2
  Backbone manufacturer: Chris Garcia (Addgene plasmid # 47032)
  Vector type: Insect Expression
Growth in bacteria
  Bacterial resistance: Ampicillin, 100 μg/mL
  Growth temperature: 37°C
  Growth strain: DH5alpha
  Copy number: High Copy
Gene/Insert
  Gene/Insert name: AT2G24130
  Species: A. thaliana (mustard weed)
  Entrez Gene: AT2G24130 (a.k.a. AT2G24130, F27D4.4, F27D4_4)
  Promoter: Metallothionein (Copper-Inducible)
  Tag / fusion protein: Fc, V5 and hexahistidine tags (C terminal on backbone)
  Cloning method: Ligation Independent Cloning
Terms and licenses: Academic/Nonprofit Terms; Industry Terms: Not Available to Industry
Depositor comments: Plasmid for secreted expression in Drosophila cell culture by induction via CuSO4. Insert is an extracellular domain of indicated LRR-RK, C-terminally tagged with Fc, V5 and hexahistidine tags. Insert Protein Sequence: SKENDHELIKSDQISLLSFKSSIVSDPQNSLSSWISSSSSSSSMLVDVCNWSGVKCNKESTQVIELDISGRDLGGEISPSIANLTGLTVLDLSRNFFVGKIPPEIGSLHETLKQLSLSENLLHGNIPQELGLLNRLVYLDLGSNRLNGSIPVQLFCNGSSSSLQYIDLSNNSLTGEIPLNYHCHLKELRFLLLWSNKLTGTVPSSLSNSTNLKWMDLESNMLSGELPSQVISKMPQLQFLYLSYNHFVSHNNNTNLEPFFASLANSSDLQELELAGNSLGGEITSSVRHLSVNLVQIHLDQNRIHGSIPPEISNLLNLTLLNLSSNLLSGPIPRELCKLSKLERVYLSNNHLTGEIPMELGDIPRLGLLDVSRNNLSGSIPDSFGNLSQLRRLLLYGNHLSGTVPQSLGKCINLEILDLSHNNLTGTIPVEVVSNLRNLKLYLNLSSNHLSGPIPLELSKMDMVLSVDLSSNELSGKIPPQLGSCIALEHLNLSRNGFSSTLPSSLGQLPYLKELDVSFNRLTGAIPPSFQQSSTLKHLNFSFNLLSGNVSDKGSFSKLTIESFLGDSLLCGSIKGMQACKKKHKYPS
How to cite: AT2G24130 L4_pECIA2 was a gift from Youssef Belkhadir (Addgene plasmid # 115121 ; http://n2t.net/addgene:115121 ; RRID:Addgene_115121)
