[The description below was written by a language model from this plasmid's Addgene catalogue record and pLannotate feature annotations shown in this document.]
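Description:
AT2G24130 L4_pECIA2 is an insect-cell expression plasmid built on the pECIA2 backbone and designed for secreted protein production in Drosophila cell culture. In bacteria it is maintained as a high-copy plasmid through a ColE1/pUC-type origin and selected with ampicillin via the β-lactamase gene. The remaining bacterial annotations (partial lacZα, lac promoter and operator, and fragments of lacI, rop and bom) are cloning-vector remnants with no stated role in the construct's use.

The payload is the extracellular domain of the Arabidopsis thaliana leucine-rich repeat receptor kinase encoded by AT2G24130, inserted by ligation-independent cloning. Transcription is driven by the Drosophila metallothionein promoter, which is induced by adding copper sulfate to the culture. A Drosophila BiP signal sequence at the start of the open reading frame directs the product into the secretory pathway. Downstream of the ectodomain, the backbone supplies a human IgG1 constant-region (Fc) fragment, followed by a V5 epitope and, according to the catalogue entry, a hexahistidine tag; the feature table does not annotate the His tag separately. An SV40 polyadenylation signal is annotated downstream of the cassette, although it is listed on the opposite strand.

The record designates this plasmid as the bait vector, to be paired with the corresponding prey construct in pECIA14. The pair belongs to a collection made to map interactions among the extracellular domains of Arabidopsis LRR receptor kinases. The Fc fusion provides a handle for capturing the secreted bait, and the V5 and His tags allow detection or purification.
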