Features (pLannotate 1.2.2; 18 found; start..end, strand, type, name):
     23..449     +  promoter       MT promoter: Drosophila metallothionein promoter
    467..520     +  sig_peptide    BiP signal sequence: Drosophila BiP signal sequence
    467..2296    +  CDS            Y2241_ARATH (fragment): Protein inferred from homology: Swiss-Prot protein existence level 3. From Arabidopsis thaliana (Mouse-ear cress).
   2315..2995    +  CDS            IGHG1 (fragment): IGHG1_HUMAN - Experimental evidence at protein level: Swiss-Prot protein existence level 1. Constant region of immunoglobulin heavy chains. Immunoglobulins, also known as antibodies, are membrane-bound or secreted glycoproteins produced by B lymphocytes. In the recognition phase of humoral immunity, the membrane-bound immunoglobulins serve as receptors which, upon binding of a specific antigen, trigger the clonal expansion and differentiation of B lymphocytes into immunoglobulins- secreting plasma cells. Secreted immunoglobulins mediate the effector phase of humoral immunity, which results in
   3014..3055    +  CDS            V5 tag: epitope tag from simian virus 5
   3155..3289    -  polyA_signal   SV40 poly(A) signal: SV40 polyadenylation signal
   3312..3396    -  CDS            large T antigen (fragment): large T antigen from SV40 (simian virus 40)
   3396..3420    +  misc_feature   MCS (fragment): pUC18/19 multiple cloning site
   3457..3473    -  protein_bind   lac operator: The lac repressor binds to the lac operator to inhibit transcription in E. coli. This inhibition can be relieved by adding lactose or isopropyl-β-D-thiogalactopyranoside (IPTG). lac repressor encoded by lacI
   3481..3511    -  promoter       lac promoter: promoter for the E. coli lac operon
   3526..3547    -  protein_bind   CAP binding site: CAP binding activates transcription in the presence of cAMP. E. coli catabolite activator protein
   3560..3652    -  CDS            lacI (fragment): lac repressor; lacI; The lac repressor binds to the lac operator to inhibit transcription in E. coli. This inhibition can be relieved by adding lactose or isopropyl-β-D-thiogalactopyranoside (IPTG).
   3835..4423    -  rep_origin     ori: high-copy-number ColE1/pMB1/pBR322/pUC origin of replication
   4594..5454    -  CDS            AmpR: β-lactamase; bla; confers resistance to ampicillin, carbenicillin, and related antibiotics
   5455..5559    -  promoter       AmpR promoter: bla
   5654..5689    +  CDS            rop (fragment): Rop protein, which maintains plasmids at low copy number; rop
   5791..5890    +  misc_feature   bom (fragment): basis of mobility region from pBR322
   5896..21      -  CDS            lacZα (fragment) (across the origin): LacZα fragment of β-galactosidase; lacZ fragment
>Addgene plasmid #115121 | AT2G24130 L4_pECIA2 | addgene full sequence | sequence record 298863 | Addgene NGS Result
GTAAAACGACGGCCAGTGAATTAATTCGTTGCAGGACAGGATGTGGTGCCCGATGTGACTAGCTCTTTGC
TGCAGGCCGTCCTATCCTCTGGTTCCGATAAGAGACCCAGAACTCCGGCCCCCCACCGCCCACCGCCACC
CCCATACATATGTGGTACGCAAGTAAGAGTGCCTGCGCATGCCCCATGTGCCCCACCAAGAGCTTTGCAT
CCCATACAAGTCCCCAAAGTGGAGAACCGAACCAATTCTTCGCGGGCAGAACAAAAGCTTCTGCACACGT
CTCCACTCGAATTTGGAGCCGGCCGGCGTGTGCAAAAGAGGTGAATCGAACGAAAGACCCGTGTGTAAAG
CCGCGTTTCCAAAATGTATAAAACCGAGAGCATCTGGCCAATGTGCATCAGTTGTGGTCAGCAGCAAAAT
CAAGTGAATCATCTCAGTGCAACTAAAGGGGGGATCCGATCTCAATATGAAGTTATGCATATTACTGGCC
GTCGTGGCCTTTGTTGGCCTCTCGCTCGGGTCTAAAGAGAACGATCATGAGCTAATAAAAAGTGATCAAA
TCTCTTTGCTTTCTTTCAAATCATCCATTGTTTCAGATCCTCAAAACTCTCTAAGCAGTTGGATTTCTTC
TTCTTCTTCTTCGTCTTCTATGCTCGTTGATGTTTGTAATTGGTCTGGTGTGAAGTGTAACAAAGAGAGC
ACTCAAGTAATCGAGCTTGATATCAGTGGTAGAGATCTCGGCGGCGAAATCTCACCGTCGATCGCTAATC
TAACCGGTTTAACGGTTCTTGATCTTTCGAGAAACTTCTTCGTTGGAAAAATCCCACCTGAGATAGGTTC
ATTGCATGAAACATTGAAGCAGCTAAGTCTCTCTGAGAATCTTTTACATGGAAACATTCCACAAGAGCTT
GGTTTGCTTAACCGTCTTGTTTATCTCGATCTTGGAAGCAACCGGTTAAACGGTTCAATCCCGGTTCAGC
TCTTTTGCAACGGCTCTTCTTCATCTCTACAATACATAGACCTTTCCAACAACTCTTTAACCGGAGAGAT
CCCTTTAAATTACCATTGTCACCTCAAAGAACTTCGGTTTCTTCTTCTCTGGTCCAACAAGCTCACCGGT
ACTGTCCCGTCTTCTCTCTCAAACTCTACGAATCTCAAGTGGATGGATTTGGAGTCAAATATGTTAAGTG
GAGAGTTACCTTCTCAAGTCATAAGCAAGATGCCACAACTTCAGTTTCTTTACCTTTCTTATAACCATTT
CGTTAGCCACAACAATAACACAAACCTCGAACCTTTTTTCGCCTCTCTCGCCAATTCCTCTGACCTACAA
GAGCTTGAGTTAGCCGGAAACAGCCTCGGAGGAGAGATTACTTCTTCCGTAAGGCACCTCTCTGTAAATC
TTGTGCAGATTCATCTTGATCAAAACCGTATCCATGGCTCTATACCTCCAGAGATATCAAACCTTTTGAA
CCTAACTCTTCTAAACTTGTCGAGTAACCTCTTGTCCGGTCCTATCCCGCGTGAGCTCTGTAAGCTAAGC
AAGCTCGAAAGGGTTTATCTCTCGAATAATCACCTAACCGGCGAAATCCCTATGGAACTCGGGGATATTC
CTCGCCTTGGTCTTCTTGATGTTTCTAGAAACAATCTTTCTGGTTCAATCCCTGATAGTTTCGGAAACCT
TTCTCAGCTGAGAAGACTTCTTCTGTACGGAAACCATCTCTCTGGTACTGTCCCTCAAAGCCTCGGCAAA
TGTATCAATCTTGAGATTCTTGATCTCTCTCACAACAACCTCACAGGGACCATACCTGTTGAAGTTGTCT
CCAATCTCAGAAACCTGAAGCTGTATCTCAACCTCTCTAGCAACCACTTAAGCGGTCCAATACCTTTGGA
GCTAAGCAAAATGGATATGGTTCTCTCCGTTGATCTGTCTTCCAACGAACTCTCAGGGAAGATTCCGCCT
CAGCTCGGAAGCTGCATTGCATTAGAGCATCTGAATCTTTCAAGAAACGGTTTCTCCAGTACGCTTCCTT
CATCATTAGGCCAACTTCCATATCTGAAAGAGCTAGATGTGTCTTTTAACAGATTAACCGGAGCTATACC
GCCTTCTTTTCAACAGTCTTCGACTCTCAAGCACTTGAATTTCTCCTTCAACTTGCTCTCTGGTAATGTA
TCTGACAAAGGATCATTCTCTAAGCTGACTATTGAGTCTTTTCTTGGAGATTCTCTCTTGTGTGGCTCTA
TAAAAGGCATGCAAGCCTGCAAGAAGAAACACAAGTACCCTTCTCTGGAGGTGCTGTTCCAGGGACCAGG
GAGCGACAAAACTCACACATGCCCACCGTGCCCAGCACCTGAACTCCTGGGGGGACCGTCAGTCTTCCTC
TTCCCCCCAAAACCCAAGGACACCCTCATGATCTCCCGGACCCCTGAGGTCACATGCGTGGTGGTGGACG
TGAGCCACGAAGACCCTGAGGTCAAGTTCAACTGGTACGTGGACGGCGTGGAGGTGCATAATGCCAAGAC
AAAGCCGCGGGAGGAGCAGTACAACAGCACGTACCGTGTGGTCAGCGTCCTCACCGTCCTGCACCAGGAC
TGGCTGAATGGCAAGGAGTACAAGTGCAAGGTCTCCAACAAAGCCCTCCCAGCCCCCATCGAGAAAACCA
TCTCCAAAGCCAAAGGGCAGCCCCGAGAACCACAGGTGTACACCCTGCCCCCATCCCGGGAGGAGATGAC
CAAGAACCAGGTCAGCCTGACCTGCCTGGTCAAAGGCTTCTATCCCAGCGACATCGCCGTGGAGTGGGAG
AGCAATGGGCAGCCGGAGAACAACTACAAGACCACGCCTCCCGTGCTGGACTCCGACGGCTCCTTCTTCC
TCTACAGCAAGCTCACCGTGGACAAGAGCAGGTGGCAGCAGGGGAACGTCTTCTCATGCTCCGTGATGCA
TGAGGGTCTGCACAACCACTACACGCAGAAGAGCCTCTCCCTGTCTCCGGGTAAATCTAGAGGGCCCTTC
GAAGGTAAGCCTATCCCTAACCCTCTCCTCGGTCTCGATTCTACGCGTACCGGTCATCATCACCATCACC
ATTGAGTTTAAACCCGCTGATCAGCCTCGACTGTGCCTTCTAAGGCCTGAGCTCGCTGATCAGCCTCGAT
CGAGGATCCAGACATGATAAGATACATTGATGAGTTTGGACAAACCACAACTAGAATGCAGTGAAAAAAA
TGCTTTATTTGTGAAATTTGTGATGCTATTGCTTTATTTGTAACCATTATAAGCTGCAATAAACAAGTTA
ACAACAACAATTGCATTCATTTTATGTTTCAGGTTCAGGGGGAGGTGTGGGAGGTTTTTTAAAGCAAGTA
AAACCTCTACAAATGTGGTATGGCTGATTATGATCAGTCGACCTGCAGGCATGCAAGCTTGGCGTAATCA
TGGTCATAGCTGTTTCCTGTGTGAAATTGTTATCCGCTCACAATTCCACACAACATACGAGCCGGAAGCA
TAAAGTGTAAAGCCTGGGGTGCCTAATGAGTGAGCTAACTCACATTAATTGCGTTGCGCTCACTGCCCGC
TTTCCAGTCGGGAAACCTGTCGTGCCAGCTGCATTAATGAATCGGCCAACGCGCGGGGAGAGGCGGTTTG
CGTATTGGGCGCTCTTCCGCTTCCTCGCTCACTGACTCGCTGCGCTCGGTCGTTCGGCTGCGGCGAGCGG
TATCAGCTCACTCAAAGGCGGTAATACGGTTATCCACAGAATCAGGGGATAACGCAGGAAAGAACATGTG
AGCAAAAGGCCAGCAAAAGGCCAGGAACCGTAAAAAGGCCGCGTTGCTGGCGTTTTTCCATAGGCTCCGC
CCCCCTGACGAGCATCACAAAAATCGACGCTCAAGTCAGAGGTGGCGAAACCCGACAGGACTATAAAGAT
ACCAGGCGTTTCCCCCTGGAAGCTCCCTCGTGCGCTCTCCTGTTCCGACCCTGCCGCTTACCGGATACCT
GTCCGCCTTTCTCCCTTCGGGAAGCGTGGCGCTTTCTCATAGCTCACGCTGTAGGTATCTCAGTTCGGTG
TAGGTCGTTCGCTCCAAGCTGGGCTGTGTGCACGAACCCCCCGTTCAGCCCGACCGCTGCGCCTTATCCG
GTAACTATCGTCTTGAGTCCAACCCGGTAAGACACGACTTATCGCCACTGGCAGCAGCCACTGGTAACAG
GATTAGCAGAGCGAGGTATGTAGGCGGTGCTACAGAGTTCTTGAAGTGGTGGCCTAACTACGGCTACACT
AGAAGAACAGTATTTGGTATCTGCGCTCTGCTGAAGCCAGTTACCTTCGGAAAAAGAGTTGGTAGCTCTT
GATCCGGCAAACAAACCACCGCTGGTAGCGGTGGTTTTTTTGTTTGCAAGCAGCAGATTACGCGCAGAAA
AAAAGGATCTCAAGAAGATCCTTTGATCTTTTCTACGGGGTCTGACGCTCAGTGGAACGAAAACTCACGT
TAAGGGATTTTGGTCATGAGATTATCAAAAAGGATCTTCACCTAGATCCTTTTAAATTAAAAATGAAGTT
TTAAATCAATCTAAAGTATATATGAGTAAACTTGGTCTGACAGTTACCAATGCTTAATCAGTGAGGCACC
TATCTCAGCGATCTGTCTATTTCGTTCATCCATAGTTGCCTGACTCCCCGTCGTGTAGATAACTACGATA
CGGGAGGGCTTACCATCTGGCCCCAGTGCTGCAATGATACCGCGAGACCCACGCTCACCGGCTCCAGATT
TATCAGCAATAAACCAGCCAGCCGGAAGGGCCGAGCGCAGAAGTGGTCCTGCAACTTTATCCGCCTCCAT
CCAGTCTATTAATTGTTGCCGGGAAGCTAGAGTAAGTAGTTCGCCAGTTAATAGTTTGCGCAACGTTGTT
GCCATTGCTACAGGCATCGTGGTGTCACGCTCGTCGTTTGGTATGGCTTCATTCAGCTCCGGTTCCCAAC
GATCAAGGCGAGTTACATGATCCCCCATGTTGTGCAAAAAAGCGGTTAGCTCCTTCGGTCCTCCGATCGT
TGTCAGAAGTAAGTTGGCCGCAGTGTTATCACTCATGGTTATGGCAGCACTGCATAATTCTCTTACTGTC
ATGCCATCCGTAAGATGCTTTTCTGTGACTGGTGAGTACTCAACCAAGTCATTCTGAGAATAGTGTATGC
GGCGACCGAGTTGCTCTTGCCCGGCGTCAATACGGGATAATACCGCGCCACATAGCAGAACTTTAAAAGT
GCTCATCATTGGAAAACGTTCTTCGGGGCGAAAACTCTCAAGGATCTTACCGCTGTTGAGATCCAGTTCG
ATGTAACCCACTCGTGCACCCAACTGATCTTCAGCATCTTTTACTTTCACCAGCGTTTCTGGGTGAGCAA
AAACAGGAAGGCAAAATGCCGCAAAAAAGGGAATAAGGGCGACACGGAAATGTTGAATACTCATACTCTT
CCTTTTTCAATATTATTGAAGCATTTATCAGGGTTATTGTCTCATGAGCGGATACATATTTGAATGTATT
TAGAAAAATAAACAAATAGGGGTTCCGCGCACATTTCCCCGAAAAGTGCCACCTGACGTCTAAGAAACCA
TTATTATCATGACATTAACCTATAAAAATAGGCGTATCACGAGGCCCTTTCGTCTCGCGCGTTTCGGTGA
TGACGGTGAAAACCTCTGACACATGCAGCTCCCGGAGACGGTCACAGCTTGTCTGTAAGCGGATGCCGGG
AGCAGACAAGCCCGTCAGGGCGCGTCAGCGGGTGTTGGCGGGTGTCGGGGCTGGCTTAACTATGCGGCAT
CAGAGCAGATTGTACTGAGAGTGCACCATATGCGGTGTGAAATACCGCACAGATGCGTAAGGAGAAAATA
CCGCATCAGGCGCCATTCGCCATTCAGGCTGCGCAACTGTTGGGAAGGGCGATCGGTGCGGGCCTCTTCG
CTATTACGCCAGCTGGCGAAAGGGGGATGTGCTGCAAGGCGATTAAGTTGGGTAACGCCAGGGTTTTCCC
AGTCACGACGTT
